Addgene plasmid #116756: pHAGE-MAN2B1
Purpose: Lentiviral expression of MAN2B1
Depositing lab: Gordon Mills & Kenneth Scott. Depositing organization: Baylor College of Medicine. Publication: Systematic Functional Annotation of Somatic Mutations in Cancer. Ng PK, Li J, Jeong KJ, Shao S, Chen H, Tsang YH, Sengupta S, Wang Z, Bhavana VH, Tran R, Soewito S, Minussi DC, Moreno D, Kong K, Dogruluk T, Lu H, Gao J, Tokheim C, Zhou DC, Johnson AM, Zeng J, Ip CKM, Ju Z, Wester M, Yu S, Li Y, Vellano CP, Schultz N, Karchin R, Ding L, Lu Y, Cheung LWT, Chen K, Shaw KR, Meric-Bernstam F, Scott KL, Yi S, Sahni N, Liang H, Mills GB. Cancer Cell. 2018 Mar 12;33(3):450-462.e10. doi: 10.1016/j.ccell.2018.01.021. PubMed 29533785.
Backbone
  Vector backbone: pHAGE
  Vector type: Lentiviral
Growth in bacteria
  Bacterial resistance: Ampicillin, 100 μg/mL
  Growth temperature: 37°C
  Growth strain: Stbl3
  Copy number: High Copy
Gene/Insert
  Gene/Insert name: MAN2B1
  Species: H. sapiens (human)
  Mutation: WT
  Entrez Gene: MAN2B1 (a.k.a. LAMAN, MANB)
  Cloning method: Gateway Cloning
Terms and licenses: Academic/Nonprofit Terms; Industry Terms: Not Available to Industry
How to cite: pHAGE-MAN2B1 was a gift from Gordon Mills & Kenneth Scott (Addgene plasmid # 116756 ; http://n2t.net/addgene:116756 ; RRID:Addgene_116756)
