[The description below was written by a language model from this plasmid's Addgene catalogue record and pLannotate feature annotations shown in this document.]
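Description:
pHAGE-MAN2B1 is an 11.5 kb HIV-1-based lentiviral expression plasmid built on the pHAGE backbone that carries the wild-type human MAN2B1 open reading frame. MAN2B1 (also known as LAMAN or MANB) encodes an alpha-mannosidase that breaks down N-linked carbohydrates released during glycoprotein turnover. In bacteria the plasmid is maintained through a high-copy ColE1/pUC-type origin and selected with ampicillin via the β-lactamase gene. Short lac, lacI and SV40 fragments annotated in the backbone appear to be cloning remnants rather than functional parts.

The transfer cassette is flanked by a truncated 5' LTR and a ΔU3 self-inactivating 3' LTR. It contains the Ψ packaging signal with an adjoining gag fragment, the Rev response element for Rev-dependent nuclear export of the genomic RNA, and the cPPT/CTS element, which generally improves transduction. Within this frame the strong constitutive EF-1α promoter drives MAN2B1, which was introduced by Gateway recombination and therefore sits between attB1 and attB2 sites. A V5 epitope tag lies just downstream of attB2, but the record does not say whether the insert reads through into it, so C-terminal tagging cannot be assumed. An EMCV IRES followed by EGFP lets the same transcript produce a fluorescent marker for identifying or sorting transduced cells, and a WPRE ahead of the 3' LTR enhances transcript expression. No mammalian drug-selection marker is annotated.

The construct is intended for producing lentivirus, with packaging functions supplied in trans, to achieve stable MAN2B1 expression in mammalian cells. It was deposited in connection with a systematic study of somatic mutations in cancer, where a wild-type clone such as this would plausibly serve as a reference for mutant alleles.
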