Features (pLannotate 1.2.2; 27 found; start..end, strand, type, name):
    377..634     +  LTR            5' LTR (truncated): truncated 5' long terminal repeat (LTR) from HIV-1
    681..806     +  misc_feature   HIV-1 Ψ: packaging signal of human immunodeficiency virus type 1
    790..1128    +  CDS            HIV-1 gag (fragment): gag protein from human immunodeficiency virus 1; gag
   1303..1536    +  misc_feature   RRE: The Rev response element (RRE) of HIV-1 allows for Rev-dependent mRNA export from the nucleus to the cytoplasm.
   1913..2013    +  CDS            Rev (fragment): human immunodeficiency virus 1 (HIV-1) Rev protein; rev; enhances nuclear export of unspliced and incompletely spliced viral mRNAs
   2058..2175    +  misc_feature   cPPT/CTS: central polypurine tract and central termination sequence of HIV-1
   2223..3401    +  promoter       EF-1α promoter: strong constitutive promoter for human elongation factor EF-1α
   3422..3442    +  protein_bind   attB1: mutant version of attB; core recombination site for the Gateway® BP reaction BP Clonase™
   3448..6480    +  CDS            MAN2B1: MA2B1_HUMAN - Also known as LAMAN, MANB. Experimental evidence at protein level: Swiss-Prot protein existence level 1. Necessary for the catabolism of N-linked carbohydrates released during glycoprotein turnover. Cleaves all known types of alpha-mannosidic linkages. From Homo sapiens (Human).
   6485..6509    -  protein_bind   attB2: mutant version of attB; recombination site for the Gateway® BP reaction BP Clonase™
   6562..6603    +  CDS            V5 tag: epitope tag from simian virus 5
   6729..7191    +  misc_feature   IRES: internal ribosome entry site (IRES) of the encephalomyocarditis virus (EMCV)
   7205..7924    +  CDS            EGFP: the original enhanced GFP (Yang et al., 1996) mammalian codon-optimized
   7938..8526    +  misc_feature   WPRE: woodchuck hepatitis virus posttranscriptional regulatory element
   8534..8599    +  CDS            nef (fragment): NEF_HV1Z2 - Experimental evidence at protein level: Swiss-Prot protein existence level 1. Extracellular Nef protein targets CD4(+) T-lymphocytes for apoptosis by interacting with CXCR4 surface receptors. From Human immunodeficiency virus type 1 group M subtype D (isolate Z2/CDC-Z34) (HIV-1).
   8601..8834    +  LTR            3' LTR (ΔU3): self-inactivating 3' long terminal repeat (LTR) from HIV-1
   9039..9143    +  promoter       AmpR promoter: bla
   9144..10004   +  CDS            AmpR: β-lactamase; bla; confers resistance to ampicillin, carbenicillin, and related antibiotics
  10175..10763   +  rep_origin     ori: high-copy-number ColE1/pMB1/pBR322/pUC origin of replication
  10946..11000   +  CDS            lacI (fragment): lac repressor; lacI; The lac repressor binds to the lac operator to inhibit transcription in E. coli. This inhibition can be relieved by adding lactose or isopropyl-β-D-thiogalactopyranoside (IPTG).
  11006..11099   +  rep_origin     SV40 ori (fragment): SV40 origin of replication
  11124..11161   +  CDS            lacI (fragment): lac repressor; lacI; The lac repressor binds to the lac operator to inhibit transcription in E. coli. This inhibition can be relieved by adding lactose or isopropyl-β-D-thiogalactopyranoside (IPTG).
  11174..11195   +  protein_bind   CAP binding site: CAP binding activates transcription in the presence of cAMP. E. coli catabolite activator protein
  11210..11240   +  promoter       lac promoter: promoter for the E. coli lac operon
  11244..11266   +  protein_bind   lac operator (fragment): The lac repressor binds to the lac operator to inhibit transcription in E. coli. This inhibition can be relieved by adding lactose or isopropyl-β-D-thiogalactopyranoside (IPTG). lac repressor encoded by lacI
  11298..11381   +  polyA_signal   SV40 poly(A) signal (fragment): SV40 polyadenylation signal
  11548..329     +  CDS            nef (fragment) (across the origin): NEF_HV1BR - Experimental evidence at protein level: Swiss-Prot protein existence level 1. Extracellular Nef protein targets CD4(+) T-lymphocytes for apoptosis by interacting with CXCR4 surface receptors (PubMed:14990729). From Human immunodeficiency virus type 1 group M subtype B (isolate BRU/LAI) (HIV-1).
>Addgene plasmid #116756 | pHAGE-MAN2B1 | addgene full sequence | sequence record 241441 | Addgene NGS Result
TGGAAGGGCTAATTCACTCCCAAAGAAGACAAGATATCCTTGATCTGTGGATCTACCACACACAAGGCTA
CTTCCCTGATTAGCAGAACTACACACCAGGGCCAGGGGTCAGATATCCACTGACCTTTGGATGGTGCTAC
AAGCTAGTACCAGTTGAGCCAGATAAGGTAGAAGAGGCCAATAAAGGAGAGAACACCAGCTTGTTACACC
CTGTGAGCCTGCATGGGATGGATGACCCGGAGAGAGAAGTGTTAGAGTGGAGGTTTGACAGCCGCCTAGC
ATTTCATCACGTGGCCCGAGAGCTGCATCCGGAGTACTTCAAGAACTGCTGATATCGAGCTTGCTACAAG
GGACTTTCCGCTGGGGACTTTCCAGGGAGGCGTGGCCTGGGCGGGACTGGGGAGTGGCGAGCCCTCAGAT
CCTGCATATAAGCAGCTGCTTTTTGCCTGTACTGGGTCTCTCTGGTTAGACCAGATCTGAGCCTGGGAGC
TCTCTGGCTAACTAGGGAACCCACTGCTTAAGCCTCAATAAAGCTTGCCTTGAGTGCTTCAAGTAGTGTG
TGCCCGTCTGTTGTGTGACTCTGGTAACTAGAGATCCCTCAGACCCTTTTAGTCAGTGTGGAAAATCTCT
AGCAGTGGCGCCCGAACAGGGACTTGAAAGCGAAAGGGAAACCAGAGGAGCTCTCTCGACGCAGGACTCG
GCTTGCTGAAGCGCGCACGGCAAGAGGCGAGGGGCGGCGACTGGTGAGTACGCCAAAAATTTTGACTAGC
GGAGGCTAGAAGGAGAGAGATGGGTGCGAGAGCGTCAGTATTAAGCGGGGGAGAATTAGATCGCGATGGG
AAAAAATTCGGTTAAGGCCAGGGGGAAAGAAAAAATATAAATTAAAACATATAGTATGGGCAAGCAGGGA
GCTAGAACGATTCGCAGTTAATCCTGGCCTGTTAGAAACATCAGAAGGCTGTAGACAAATACTGGGACAG
CTACAACCATCCCTTCAGACAGGATCAGAAGAACTTAGATCATTATATAATACAGTAGCAACCCTCTATT
GTGTGCATCAAAGGATAGAGATAAAAGACACCAAGGAAGCTTTAGACAAGATAGAGGAAGAGCAAAACAA
AAGTAAGACCACCGCACAGCAAGCGGCCGGCCGCTGATCTTCAGACCTGGAGGAGGAGATATGAGGGACA
ATTGGAGAAGTGAATTATATAAATATAAAGTAGTAAAAATTGAACCATTAGGAGTAGCACCCACCAAGGC
AAAGAGAAGAGTGGTGCAGAGAGAAAAAAGAGCAGTGGGAATAGGAGCTTTGTTCCTTGGGTTCTTGGGA
GCAGCAGGAAGCACTATGGGCGCAGCGTCAATGACGCTGACGGTACAGGCCAGACAATTATTGTCTGGTA
TAGTGCAGCAGCAGAACAATTTGCTGAGGGCTATTGAGGCGCAACAGCATCTGTTGCAACTCACAGTCTG
GGGCATCAAGCAGCTCCAGGCAAGAATCCTGGCTGTGGAAAGATACCTAAAGGATCAACAGCTCCTGGGG
ATTTGGGGTTGCTCTGGAAAACTCATTTGCACCACTGCTGTGCCTTGGAATGCTAGTTGGAGTAATAAAT
CTCTGGAACAGATTTGGAATCACACGACCTGGATGGAGTGGGACAGAGAAATTAACAATTACACAAGCTT
AATACACTCCTTAATTGAAGAATCGCAAAACCAGCAAGAAAAGAATGAACAAGAATTATTGGAATTAGAT
AAATGGGCAAGTTTGTGGAATTGGTTTAACATAACAAATTGGCTGTGGTATATAAAATTATTCATAATGA
TAGTAGGAGGCTTGGTAGGTTTAAGAATAGTTTTTGCTGTACTTTCTATAGTGAATAGAGTTAGGCAGGG
ATATTCACCATTATCGTTTCAGACCCACCTCCCAACCCCGAGGGGACCCGACAGGCCCGAAGGAATAGAA
GAAGAAGGTGGAGAGAGAGACAGAGACAGATCCATTCGATTAGTGAACGGATCTCGACGGTATCGCCGAA
TTCACAAATGGCAGTATTCATCCACAATTTTAAAAGAAAAGGGGGGATTGGGGGGTACAGTGCAGGGGAA
AGAATAGTAGACATAATAGCAACAGACATACAAACTAAAGAATTACAAAAACAAATTACAAAAATTCAAA
ATTTTCGGGTTTATTACAGGGACAGCAGAGATCCAGTTTGGACTAGTCGTGAGGCTCCGGTGCCCGTCAG
TGGGCAGAGCGCACATCGCCCACAGTCCCCGAGAAGTTGGGGGGAGGGGTCGGCAATTGAACCGGTGCCT
AGAGAAGGTGGCGCGGGGTAAACTGGGAAAGTGATGTCGTGTACTGGCTCCGCCTTTTTCCCGAGGGTGG
GGGAGAACCGTATATAAGTGCAGTAGTCGCCGTGAACGTTCTTTTTCGCAACGGGTTTGCCGCCAGAACA
CAGGTAAGTGCCGTGTGTGGTTCCCGCGGGCCTGGCCTCTTTACGGGTTATGGCCCTTGCGTGCCTTGAA
TTACTTCCACCTGGCTGCAGTACGTGATTCTTGATCCCGAGCTTCGGGTTGGAAGTGGGTGGGAGAGTTC
GAGGCCTTGCGCTTAAGGAGCCCCTTCGCCTCGTGCTTGAGTTGAGGCCTGGCCTGGGCGCTGGGGCCGC
CGCGTGCGAATCTGGTGGCACCTTCGCGCCTGTCTCGCTGCTTTCGATAAGTCTCTAGCCATTTAAAATT
TTTGATGACCTGCTGCGACGCTTTTTTTCTGGCAAGATAGTCTTGTAAATGCGGGCCAAGATCTGCACAC
TGGTATTTCGGTTTTTGGGGCCGCGGGCGGCGACGGGGCCCGTGCGTCCCAGCGCACATGTTCGGCGAGG
CGGGGCCTGCGAGCGCGGCCACCGAGAATCGGACGGGGGTAGTCTCAAGCTGGCCGGCCTGCTCTGGTGC
CTGGCCTCGCGCCGCCGTGTATCGCCCCGCCCTGGGCGGCAAGGCTGGCCCGGTCGGCACCAGTTGCGTG
AGCGGAAAGATGGCCGCTTCCCGGCCCTGCTGCAGGGAGCTCAAAATGGAGGACGCGGCGCTCGGGAGAG
CGGGCGGGTGAGTCACCCACACAAAGGAAAAGGGCCTTTCCGTCCTCAGCCGTCGCTTCATGTGACTCCA
CGGAGTACCGGGCGCCGTCCAGGCACCTCGATTAGTTCTCGAGCTTTTGGAGTACGTCGTCTTTAGGTTG
GGGGGAGGGGTTTTATGCGATGGAGTTTCCCCACACTGAGTGGGTGGAGACTGAAGTTAGGCCAGCTTGG
CACTTGATGTAATTCTCCTTGGAATTTGCCCTTTTTGAGTTTGGATCTTGGTTCATTCTCAAGCCTCAGA
CAGTGGTTCAAAGTTTTTTTCTTCCATTTCAGGTGTCGTGAAGCGGCCCTGCAGATATCAACAAGTTTGT
ACAAAAAAGCAGGCACCATGGGCGCCTACGCGCGGGCTTCGGGGGTCTGCGCTCGCGGCTGCCTGGACTC
AGCAGGCCCCTGGACCATGTCCCGCGCCCTGCGGCCACCGCTCCCGCCTCTCTGCTTTTTCCTTTTGTTG
CTGGCGGCTGCCGGTGCTCGGGCCGGGGGATACGAGACATGCCCCACAGTGCAGCCGAACATGCTGAACG
TGCACCTGCTGCCTCACACACATGATGACGTGGGCTGGCTCAAAACCGTGGACCAGTACTTTTATGGAAT
CAAGAATGACATCCAGCACGCCGGTGTGCAGTACATCCTGGACTCGGTCATCTCTGCCTTGCTGGCAGAT
CCCACCCGTCGCTTCATTTACGTGGAGATTGCCTTCTTCTCCCGTTGGTGGCACCAGCAGACAAATGCCA
CACAGGAAGTCGTGCGAGACCTTGTGCGCCAGGGGCGCCTGGAGTTCGCCAATGGTGGCTGGGTGATGAA
CGATGAGGCAGCCACCCACTACGGTGCCATCGTGGACCAGATGACACTTGGGCTGCGCTTTCTGGAGGAC
ACATTTGGCAATGATGGGCGACCCCGTGTGGCCTGGCACATTGACCCCTTCGGCCACTCTCGGGAGCAGG
CCTCGCTGTTTGCGCAGATGGGCTTCGACGGCTTCTTCTTTGGGCGCCTTGATTATCAAGATAAGTGGGT
ACGGATGCAGAAGCTGGAGATGGAGCAGGTGTGGCGGGCCAGCACCAGCCTGAAGCCCCCGACCGCGGAC
CTCTTCACTGGTGTGCTTCCCAATGGTTACAACCCGCCAAGGAATCTGTGCTGGGATGTGCTGTGTGTCG
ATCAGCCGCTGGTGGAGGACCCTCGCAGCCCCGAGTACAACGCCAAGGAGCTGGTCGATTACTTCCTAAA
TGTGGCCACTGCCCAGGGCCGGTATTACCGCACCAACCACACTGTGATGACCATGGGCTCGGACTTCCAA
TATGAGAATGCCAACATGTGGTTCAAGAACCTTGACAAGCTCATCCGGCTGGTAAATGCGCAGCAGGCAA
AAGGAAGCAGTGTCCATGTTCTCTACTCCACCCCCGCTTGTTACCTCTGGGAGCTGAACAAGGCCAACCT
CACCTGGTCAGTGAAACATGACGACTTCTTCCCTTACGCGGATGGCCCCCACCAGTTCTGGACCGGTTAC
TTTTCCAGTCGGCCGGCCCTCAAACGCTACGAGCGCCTCAGCTACAACTTCCTGCAGGTGTGCAACCAGC
TGGAGGCGCTGGTGGGCCTGGCGGCCAACGTGGGACCCTATGGCTCCGGAGACAGTGCACCCCTCAATGA
GGCGATGGCTGTGCTCCAGCATCACGACGCCGTCAGCGGCACCTCCCGCCAGCACGTGGCCAACGACTAC
GCGCGCCAGCTTGCGGCAGGCTGGGGGCCTTGCGAGGTTCTTCTGAGCAACGCGCTGGCGCGGCTCAGAG
GCTTCAAAGATCACTTCACCTTTTGCCAACAGCTAAACATCAGCATCTGCCCGCTCAGCCAGACGGCGGC
GCGCTTCCAGGTCATCGTTTATAATCCCCTGGGGCGGAAGGTGAATTGGATGGTACGGCTGCCGGTCAGC
GAAGGCGTTTTCGTTGTGAAGGACCCCAATGGCAGGACAGTGCCCAGCGATGTGGTAATATTTCCCAGCT
CAGACAGCCAGGCGCACCCTCCGGAGCTGCTGTTCTCAGCCTCACTGCCCGCCCTGGGCTTCAGCACCTA
TTCAGTAGCCCAGGTGCCTCGCTGGAAGCCCCAGGCCCGCGCACCACAGCCCATCCCCAGAAGATCCTGG
TCCCCTGCTTTAACCATCGAAAATGAGCACATCCGGGCAACGTTTGATCCTGACACAGGGCTGTTGATGG
AGATTATGAACATGAATCAGCAACTCCTGCTGCCTGTTCGCCAGACCTTCTTCTGGTACAACGCCAGTAT
AGGTGACAACGAAAGTGACCAGGCCTCAGGTGCCTACATCTTCAGACCCAACCAACAGAAACCGCTGCCT
GTGAGCCGCTGGGCTCAGATCCACCTGGTGAAGACACCCTTGGTGCAGGAGGTGCACCAGAACTTCTCAG
CTTGGTGTTCCCAGGTGGTTCGCCTGTACCCAGGACAGCGGCACCTGGAGCTAGAGTGGTCGGTGGGGCC
GATACCTGTGGGCGACACCTGGGGGAAGGAGGTCATCAGCCGTTTTGACACACCGCTGGAGACAAAGGGA
CGCTTCTACACAGACAGCAATGGCCGGGAGATCCTGGAGAGGAGGCGGGATTATCGACCCACCTGGAAAC
TGAACCAGACGGAGCCCGTGGCAGGAAACTACTATCCAGTCAACACCCGGATTTACATCACGGATGGAAA
CATGCAGCTGACTGTGCTGACTGACCGCTCCCAGGGGGGCAGCAGCCTGAGAGATGGCTCGCTGGAGCTC
ATGGTGCACCGAAGGCTGCTGAAGGACGATGGACGCGGAGTATCGGAGCCACTAATGGAGAACGGGTCGG
GGGCGTGGGTGCGAGGGCGCCACCTGGTGCTGCTGGACACAGCCCAGGCTGCAGCCGCCGGACACCGGCT
CCTGGCGGAGCAGGAGGTCCTGGCCCCTCAGGTGGTGCTGGCCCCGGGTGGCGGCGCCGCCTACAATCTC
GGGGCTCCTCCGCGCACGCAGTTCTCAGGGCTGCGCAGGGACCTGCCGCCCTCGGTGCACCTGCTCACGC
TGGCCAGCTGGGGCCCCGAAATGGTGCTGCTGCGCTTGGAGCACCAGTTTGCCGTAGGAGAGGATTCCGG
ACGTAACCTGAGCGCCCCCGTTACCTTGAACTTGAGGGACCTGTTCTCCACCTTCACCATCACCCGCCTG
CAGGAGACCACGCTGGTGGCCAACCAGCTCCGCGAGGCAGCCTCCAGGCTCAAGTGGACAACAAACACAG
GCCCCACACCCCACCAAACTCCGTACCAGCTGGACCCGGCCAACATCACGCTGGAACCCATGGAAATCCG
CACTTTCCTGGCCTCAGTTCAATGGAAGGAGGTGGATGGTTAGAACCCAGCTTTCTTGTACAAAGTGGTT
GATATCCAGCACAGTGGCGGCCGCTCGAGTCTAGAGGGCCCGCGGTTCGAAGGTAAGCCTATCCCTAACC
CTCTCCTCGGTCTCGATTCTACGCGTACCGGTTAGTAATGAGATCCCTCCCCCCCCCCTAACGTTACTGG
CCGAAGCCGCTTGGAATAAGGCCGGTGTGCGTTTGTCTATATGTTATTTTCCACCATATTGCCGTCTTTT
GGCAATGTGAGGGCCCGGAAACCTGGCCCTGTCTTCTTGACGAGCATTCCTAGGGGTCTTTCCCCTCTCG
CCAAAGGAATGCAAGGTCTGTTGAATGTCGTGAAGGAAGCAGTTCCTCTGGAAGCTTCTTGAAGACAAAC
AACGTCTGTAGCGACCCTTTGCAGGCAGCGGAACCCCCCACCTGGCGACAGGTGCCTCTGCGGCCAAAAG
CCACGTGTATAAGATACACCTGCAAAGGCGGCACAACCCCAGTGCCACGTTGTGAGTTGGATAGTTGTGG
AAAGAGTCAAATGGCTCTCCTCAAGCGTATTCAACAAGGGGCTGAAGGATGCCCAGAAGGTACCCCATTG
TATGGGATCTGATCTGGGGCCTCGGTGCACATGCTTTACATGTGTTTAGTCGAGGTTAAAAAAACGTCTA
GGCCCCCCGAACCACGGGGACGTGGTTTTCCTTTGAAAAACACGATGATAATATGGCCACACATATGGTG
AGCAAGGGCGAGGAGCTGTTCACCGGGGTGGTGCCCATCCTGGTCGAGCTGGACGGCGACGTAAACGGCC
ACAAGTTCAGCGTGTCCGGCGAGGGCGAGGGCGATGCCACCTACGGCAAGCTGACCCTGAAGTTCATCTG
CACCACCGGCAAGCTGCCCGTGCCCTGGCCCACCCTCGTGACCACCCTGACCTACGGCGTGCAGTGCTTC
AGCCGCTACCCCGACCACATGAAGCAGCACGACTTCTTCAAGTCCGCCATGCCCGAAGGCTACGTCCAGG
AGCGCACCATCTTCTTCAAGGACGACGGCAACTACAAGACCCGCGCCGAGGTGAAGTTCGAGGGCGACAC
CCTGGTGAACCGCATCGAGCTGAAGGGCATCGACTTCAAGGAGGACGGCAACATCCTGGGGCACAAGCTG
GAGTACAACTACAACAGCCACAACGTCTATATCATGGCCGACAAGCAGAAGAACGGCATCAAGGTGAACT
TCAAGATCCGCCACAACATCGAGGACGGCAGCGTGCAGCTCGCCGACCACTACCAGCAGAACACCCCCAT
CGGCGACGGCCCCGTGCTGCTGCCCGACAACCACTACCTGAGCACCCAGTCCGCCCTGAGCAAAGACCCC
AACGAGAAGCGCGATCACATGGTCCTGCTGGAGTTCGTGACCGCCGCCGGGATCACTCTCGGCATGGACG
AGCTGTACAAGTAAATCGATAGATCCTAATCAACCTCTGGATTACAAAATTTGTGAAAGATTGACTGGTA
TTCTTAACTATGTTGCTCCTTTTACGCTATGTGGATACGCTGCTTTAATGCCTTTGTATCATGCTATTGC
TTCCCGTATGGCTTTCATTTTCTCCTCCTTGTATAAATCCTGGTTGCTGTCTCTTTATGAGGAGTTGTGG
CCCGTTGTCAGGCAACGTGGCGTGGTGTGCACTGTGTTTGCTGACGCAACCCCCACTGGTTGGGGCATTG
CCACCACCTGTCAGCTCCTTTCCGGGACTTTCGCTTTCCCCCTCCCTATTGCCACGGCGGAACTCATCGC
CGCCTGCCTTGCCCGCTGCTGGACAGGGGCTCGGCTGTTGGGCACTGACAATTCCGTGGTGTTGTCGGGG
AAATCATCGTCCTTTCCTTGGCTGCTCGCCTGTGTTGCCACCTGGATTCTGCGCGGGACGTCCTTCTGCT
ACGTCCCTTCGGCCCTCAATCCAGCGGACCTTCCTTCCCGCGGCCTGCTGCCGGCTCTGCGGCCTCTTCC
GCGTCTTCGCCTTCGCCCTCAGACGAGTCGGATCTCCCTTTGGGCCGCCTCCCCGCCTGAGATCCTTTAA
GACCAATGACTTACAAGGCAGCTGTAGATCTTAGCCACTTTTTAAAAGAAAAGGGGGGACTGGAAGGGCT
AATTCACTCCCAACGAAGACAAGATCTGCTTTTTGCTTGTACTGGGTCTCTCTGGTTAGACCAGATCTGA
GCCTGGGAGCTCTCTGGCTAACTAGGGAACCCACTGCTTAAGCCTCAATAAAGCTTGCCTTGAGTGCTTC
AAGTAGTGTGTGCCCGTCTGTTGTGTGACTCTGGTAACTAGAGATCCCTCAGACCCTTTTAGTCAGTGTG
GAAAATCTCTAGCAGTAGTAGTTCATGTCATCTTATTATTCAGTATTTATAACTTGCAAAGAAATGAATA
TCAGAGAGTGAGAGGCCCGGGTTAATTAAGGAAAGGGCTAGATCATTCTTGAAGACGAAAGGGCCTCGTG
ATACGCCTATTTTTATAGGTTAATGTCATGATAATAATGGTTTCTTAGACGTCAGGTGGCACTTTTCGGG
GAAATGTGCGCGGAACCCCTATTTGTTTATTTTTCTAAATACATTCAAATATGTATCCGCTCATGAGACA
ATAACCCTGATAAATGCTTCAATAATATTGAAAAAGGAAGAGTATGAGTATTCAACATTTCCGTGTCGCC
CTTATTCCCTTTTTTGCGGCATTTTGCCTTCCTGTTTTTGCTCACCCAGAAACGCTGGTGAAAGTAAAAG
ATGCTGAAGATCAGTTGGGTGCACGAGTGGGTTACATCGAACTGGATCTCAACAGCGGTAAGATCCTTGA
GAGTTTTCGCCCCGAAGAACGTTTTCCAATGATGAGCACTTTTAAAGTTCTGCTATGTGGCGCGGTATTA
TCCCGTGTTGACGCCGGGCAAGAGCAACTCGGTCGCCGCATACACTATTCTCAGAATGACTTGGTTGAGT
ACTCACCAGTCACAGAAAAGCATCTTACGGATGGCATGACAGTAAGAGAATTATGCAGTGCTGCCATAAC
CATGAGTGATAACACTGCGGCCAACTTACTTCTGACAACGATCGGAGGACCGAAGGAGCTAACCGCTTTT
TTGCACAACATGGGGGATCATGTAACTCGCCTTGATCGTTGGGAACCGGAGCTGAATGAAGCCATACCAA
ACGACGAGCGTGACACCACGATGCCTGTAGCAATGGCAACAACGTTGCGCAAACTATTAACTGGCGAACT
ACTTACTCTAGCTTCCCGGCAACAATTAATAGACTGGATGGAGGCGGATAAAGTTGCAGGACCACTTCTG
CGCTCGGCCCTTCCGGCTGGCTGGTTTATTGCTGATAAATCTGGAGCCGGTGAGCGTGGGTCTCGCGGTA
TCATTGCAGCACTGGGGCCAGATGGTAAGCCCTCCCGTATCGTAGTTATCTACACGACGGGGAGTCAGGC
AACTATGGATGAACGAAATAGACAGATCGCTGAGATAGGTGCCTCACTGATTAAGCATTGGTAACTGTCA
GACCAAGTTTACTCATATATACTTTAGATTGATTTAAAACTTCATTTTTAATTTAAAAGGATCTAGGTGA
AGATCCTTTTTGATAATCTCATGACCAAAATCCCTTAACGTGAGTTTTCGTTCCACTGAGCGTCAGACCC
CGTAGAAAAGATCAAAGGATCTTCTTGAGATCCTTTTTTTCTGCGCGTAATCTGCTGCTTGCAAACAAAA
AAACCACCGCTACCAGCGGTGGTTTGTTTGCCGGATCAAGAGCTACCAACTCTTTTTCCGAAGGTAACTG
GCTTCAGCAGAGCGCAGATACCAAATACTGTTCTTCTAGTGTAGCCGTAGTTAGGCCACCACTTCAAGAA
CTCTGTAGCACCGCCTACATACCTCGCTCTGCTAATCCTGTTACCAGTGGCTGCTGCCAGTGGCGATAAG
TCGTGTCTTACCGGGTTGGACTCAAGACGATAGTTACCGGATAAGGCGCAGCGGTCGGGCTGAACGGGGG
GTTCGTGCACACAGCCCAGCTTGGAGCGAACGACCTACACCGAACTGAGATACCTACAGCGTGAGCTATG
AGAAAGCGCCACGCTTCCCGAAGGGAGAAAGGCGGACAGGTATCCGGTAAGCGGCAGGGTCGGAACAGGA
GAGCGCACGAGGGAGCTTCCAGGGGGAAACGCCTGGTATCTTTATAGTCCTGTCGGGTTTCGCCACCTCT
GACTTGAGCGTCGATTTTTGTGATGCTCGTCAGGGGGGCGGAGCCTATGGAAAAACGCCAGCAACGCGGC
CTTTTTACGGTTCCTGGCCTTTTGCTGGCCTTTTGCTCACATGTTCTTTCCTGCGTTATCCCCTGATTCT
GTGGATAACCGTATTACCGCCTTTGAGTGAGCTGATACCGCTCGCCGCAGCCGAACGACCGAGCGCAGCG
AGTCAGTGAGCGAGGAAGCGGAAGAGCGCCCAATACGCAAACCGCCTCTCCCCGCGCGTTGGCCGATTCA
TTAATGCAGCAAGCTCATGGCTGACTAATTTTTTTTATTTATGCAGAGGCCGAGGCCGCCTCGGCCTCTG
AGCTATTCCAGAAGTAGTGAGGAGGCTTTTTTGGAGGCCTAGGCTTTTGCAAAAAGCTCCCCGTGGCACG
ACAGGTTTCCCGACTGGAAAGCGGGCAGTGAGCGCAACGCAATTAATGTGAGTTAGCTCACTCATTAGGC
ACCCCAGGCTTTACACTTTATGCTTCCGGCTCGTATGTTGTGTGGAATTGTGAGCGGATAACAATTTCAC
ACAGGAAACAGCTATGACATGATTACGAATTTCACAAATAAAGCATTTTTTTCACTGCATTCTAGTTGTG
GTTTGTCCAAACTCATCAATGTATCTTATCATGTCTGGATCAACTGGATAACTCAAGCTAACCAAAATCA
TCCCAAACTTCCCACCCCATACCCTATTACCACTGCCAATTACCTGTGGTTTCATTTACTCTAAACCTGT
GATTCCTCTGAATTATTTTCATTTTAAAGAAATTGTATTTGTTAAATATGTACTACAAACTTAGTAGT
