>Addgene plasmid #116756 | pHAGE-MAN2B1 | depositor partial sequence | sequence record 219631 | insert
ATGGGCGCCTACGCGCGGGCTTCGGGGGTCTGCGCTCGCGGCTGCCTGGACTCAGCAGGCCCCTGGACCA
TGTCCCGCGCCCTGCGGCCACCGCTCCCGCCTCTCTGCTTTTTCCTTTTGTTGCTGGCGGCTGCCGGTGC
TCGGGCCGGGGGATACGAGACATGCCCCACAGTGCAGCCGAACATGCTGAACGTGCACCTGCTGCCTCAC
ACACATGATGACGTGGGCTGGCTCAAAACCGTGGACCAGTACTTTTATGGAATCAAGAATGACATCCAGC
ACGCCGGTGTGCAGTACATCCTGGACTCGGTCATCTCTGCCTTGCTGGCAGATCCCACCCGTCGCTTCAT
TTACGTGGAGATTGCCTTCTTCTCCCGTTGGTGGCACCAGCAGACAAATGCCACACAGGAAGTCGTGCGA
GACCTTGTGCGCCAGGGGCGCCTGGAGTTCGCCAATGGTGGCTGGGTGATGAACGATGAGGCAGCCACCC
ACTACGGTGCCATCGTGGACCAGATGACACTTGGGCTGCGCTTTCTGGAGGACACATTTGGCAATGATGG
GCGACCCCGTGTGGCCTGGCACATTGACCCCTTCGGCCACTCTCGGGAGCAGGCCTCGCTGTTTGCGCAG
ATGGGCTTCGACGGCTTCTTCTTTGGGCGCCTTGATTATCAAGATAAGTGGGTACGGATGCAGAAGCTGG
AGATGGAGCAGGTGTGGCGGGCCAGCACCAGCCTGAAGCCCCCGACCGCGGACCTCTTCACTGGTGTGCT
TCCCAATGGTTACAACCCGCCAAGGAATCTGTGCTGGGATGTGCTGTGTGTCGATCAGCCGCTGGTGGAG
GACCCTCGCAGCCCCGAGTACAACGCCAAGGAGCTGGTCGATTACTTCCTAAATGTGGCCACTGCCCAGG
GCCGGTATTACCGCACCAACCACACTGTGATGACCATGGGCTCGGACTTCCAATATGAGAATGCCAACAT
GTGGTTCAAGAACCTTGACAAGCTCATCCGGCTGGTAAATGCGCAGCAGGCAAAAGGAAGCAGTGTCCAT
GTTCTCTACTCCACCCCCGCTTGTTACCTCTGGGAGCTGAACAAGGCCAACCTCACCTGGTCAGTGAAAC
ATGACGACTTCTTCCCTTACGCGGATGGCCCCCACCAGTTCTGGACCGGTTACTTTTCCAGTCGGCCGGC
CCTCAAACGCTACGAGCGCCTCAGCTACAACTTCCTGCAGGTGTGCAACCAGCTGGAGGCGCTGGTGGGC
CTGGCGGCCAACGTGGGACCCTATGGCTCCGGAGACAGTGCACCCCTCAATGAGGCGATGGCTGTGCTCC
AGCATCACGACGCCGTCAGCGGCACCTCCCGCCAGCACGTGGCCAACGACTACGCGCGCCAGCTTGCGGC
AGGCTGGGGGCCTTGCGAGGTTCTTCTGAGCAACGCGCTGGCGCGGCTCAGAGGCTTCAAAGATCACTTC
ACCTTTTGCCAACAGCTAAACATCAGCATCTGCCCGCTCAGCCAGACGGCGGCGCGCTTCCAGGTCATCG
TTTATAATCCCCTGGGGCGGAAGGTGAATTGGATGGTACGGCTGCCGGTCAGCGAAGGCGTTTTCGTTGT
GAAGGACCCCAATGGCAGGACAGTGCCCAGCGATGTGGTAATATTTCCCAGCTCAGACAGCCAGGCGCAC
CCTCCGGAGCTGCTGTTCTCAGCCTCACTGCCCGCCCTGGGCTTCAGCACCTATTCAGTAGCCCAGGTGC
CTCGCTGGAAGCCCCAGGCCCGCGCACCACAGCCCATCCCCAGAAGATCCTGGTCCCCTGCTTTAACCAT
CGAAAATGAGCACATCCGGGCAACGTTTGATCCTGACACAGGGCTGTTGATGGAGATTATGAACATGAAT
CAGCAACTCCTGCTGCCTGTTCGCCAGACCTTCTTCTGGTACAACGCCAGTATAGGTGACAACGAAAGTG
ACCAGGCCTCAGGTGCCTACATCTTCAGACCCAACCAACAGAAACCGCTGCCTGTGAGCCGCTGGGCTCA
GATCCACCTGGTGAAGACACCCTTGGTGCAGGAGGTGCACCAGAACTTCTCAGCTTGGTGTTCCCAGGTG
GTTCGCCTGTACCCAGGACAGCGGCACCTGGAGCTAGAGTGGTCGGTGGGGCCGATACCTGTGGGCGACA
CCTGGGGGAAGGAGGTCATCAGCCGTTTTGACACACCGCTGGAGACAAAGGGACGCTTCTACACAGACAG
CAATGGCCGGGAGATCCTGGAGAGGAGGCGGGATTATCGACCCACCTGGAAACTGAACCAGACGGAGCCC
GTGGCAGGAAACTACTATCCAGTCAACACCCGGATTTACATCACGGATGGAAACATGCAGCTGACTGTGC
TGACTGACCGCTCCCAGGGGGGCAGCAGCCTGAGAGATGGCTCGCTGGAGCTCATGGTGCACCGAAGGCT
GCTGAAGGACGATGGACGCGGAGTATCGGAGCCACTAATGGAGAACGGGTCGGGGGCGTGGGTGCGAGGG
CGCCACCTGGTGCTGCTGGACACAGCCCAGGCTGCAGCCGCCGGACACCGGCTCCTGGCGGAGCAGGAGG
TCCTGGCCCCTCAGGTGGTGCTGGCCCCGGGTGGCGGCGCCGCCTACAATCTCGGGGCTCCTCCGCGCAC
GCAGTTCTCAGGGCTGCGCAGGGACCTGCCGCCCTCGGTGCACCTGCTCACGCTGGCCAGCTGGGGCCCC
GAAATGGTGCTGCTGCGCTTGGAGCACCAGTTTGCCGTAGGAGAGGATTCCGGACGTAACCTGAGCGCCC
CCGTTACCTTGAACTTGAGGGACCTGTTCTCCACCTTCACCATCACCCGCCTGCAGGAGACCACGCTGGT
GGCCAACCAGCTCCGCGAGGCAGCCTCCAGGCTCAAGTGGACAACAAACACAGGCCCCACACCCCACCAA
ACTCCGTACCAGCTGGACCCGGCCAACATCACGCTGGAACCCATGGAAATCCGCACTTTCCTGGCCTCAG
TTCAATGGAAGGAGGTGGATGGTTAG
